Addgene plasmid #121129: hsa-miR199 plix 4.03
Purpose: inducible expression in cells
Depositing lab: Qing Deng. Depositing organization: Purdue University. Publication: Phenotypical microRNA screen reveals a noncanonical role of CDK2 in regulating neutrophil migration. Hsu AY, Wang D, Liu S, Lu J, Syahirah R, Bennin DA, Huttenlocher A, Umulis DM, Wan J, Deng Q. Proc Natl Acad Sci U S A. 2019 Aug 26. pii: 1905221116. doi: 10.1073/pnas.1905221116. PubMed 31451657.
Backbone
  Vector backbone: plix 4.03
  Backbone size w/o insert (bp): 7500
  Vector type: Bacterial Expression
Growth in bacteria
  Bacterial resistance: Ampicillin, 100 μg/mL
  Growth temperature: 37°C
  Growth strain: NEB Stable
  Copy number: Unknown
Gene/Insert
  Gene/Insert name: hsa-miR-199
  Species: H. sapiens (human)
  Insert size (bp): 2000
  Cloning method: Restriction Enzyme; 5′ cloning site unknown (unknown if destroyed)
Terms and licenses: Academic/Nonprofit Terms; Industry Terms: Not Available to Industry
How to cite: hsa-miR199 plix 4.03 was a gift from Qing Deng (Addgene plasmid # 121129 ; http://n2t.net/addgene:121129 ; RRID:Addgene_121129)
