[The description below was written by a language model from this plasmid's Addgene catalogue record and pLannotate feature annotations shown in this document.]
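Description:
hsa-miR199 plix 4.03 is a doxycycline-inducible, third-generation self-inactivating lentiviral vector built on the pLIX 4.03 backbone and carrying a human miR-199 cassette of about 2 kb. The catalogue lists the vector type as "Bacterial Expression", but the stated purpose (inducible expression in cells) and the annotated features point to a lentiviral transfer plasmid for mammalian cells. It is propagated in E. coli through a high-copy ColE1/pUC origin with ampicillin selection. The viral framework comprises an RSV promoter fused to a truncated HIV-1 5' LTR, the Ψ packaging signal with a gag fragment, the RRE for Rev-dependent export of the genomic RNA, cPPT/CTS, WPRE and a ΔU3 3' LTR. An SV40 poly(A) signal and SV40 origin follow the 3' LTR.

The payload sits downstream of a tight TRE promoter (seven tet operators plus a minimal CMV promoter). The annotation there shows a short fragment matching zebrafish β-actin (actba), a mir-199 precursor, a pBluescript MCS remnant and the photoconvertible green fluorescent protein Dendra2. This layout suggests a hairpin embedded in actin-derived sequence upstream of a reporter that marks induced cells, although the record does not state this design. The mir-199 hit is annotated on the minus strand, which the record does not explain. A short His-tag fragment follows Dendra2. A second, constitutive unit uses the hPGK promoter to drive puromycin resistance and rtTA3, so a single vector supplies drug selection and the transactivator that switches on the TRE when doxycycline is present. How the two coding regions are linked is not annotated. The associated publication concerns a microRNA screen of neutrophil migration, consistent with use for inducible miR-199 overexpression in stably transduced cell lines.
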