Features (pLannotate 1.2.2; 30 found; start..end, strand, type, name):
      6..24      +  CDS            9xHis (fragment): 9xHis affinity tag
     34..544     +  promoter       hPGK promoter: human phosphoglycerate kinase 1 promoter
    554..1150    +  CDS            PuroR (fragment): puromycin N-acetyltransferase; pac from Streptomyces; confers resistance to puromycin
   1205..1902    +  CDS            rtTA3 (fragment): reverse tetracycline transactivator 3 activates expression from Tet-responsive promoters in the presence of doxycycline
   1832..1942    +  CDS            VP48: 3 tandem repeats of the minimal activation domain of herpes simplex virus VP16 (Cheng et al., 2013)
   1978..2526    +  misc_feature   WPRE (fragment): woodchuck hepatitis virus posttranscriptional regulatory element
   2552..2623    +  CDS            nef (fragment): NEF_HV1Z2 - Experimental evidence at protein level: Swiss-Prot protein existence level 1. Extracellular Nef protein targets CD4(+) T-lymphocytes for apoptosis by interacting with CXCR4 surface receptors. From Human immunodeficiency virus type 1 group M subtype D (isolate Z2/CDC-Z34) (HIV-1).
   2625..2858    +  LTR            3' LTR (ΔU3): self-inactivating 3' long terminal repeat (LTR) from HIV-1
   2930..3051    +  polyA_signal   SV40 poly(A) signal: SV40 polyadenylation signal
   3091..3226    +  rep_origin     SV40 ori: SV40 origin of replication
   3234..3297    +  promoter       AmpR promoter: bla
   3298..4158    +  CDS            AmpR: β-lactamase; bla; confers resistance to ampicillin, carbenicillin, and related antibiotics
   4329..4917    +  rep_origin     ori: high-copy-number ColE1/pMB1/pBR322/pUC origin of replication
   5100..5192    +  CDS            lacI (fragment): lac repressor; lacI; The lac repressor binds to the lac operator to inhibit transcription in E. coli. This inhibition can be relieved by adding lactose or isopropyl-β-D-thiogalactopyranoside (IPTG).
   5205..5226    +  protein_bind   CAP binding site: CAP binding activates transcription in the presence of cAMP. E. coli catabolite activator protein
   5241..5271    +  promoter       lac promoter: promoter for the E. coli lac operon
   5279..5295    +  protein_bind   lac operator: The lac repressor binds to the lac operator to inhibit transcription in E. coli. This inhibition can be relieved by adding lactose or isopropyl-β-D-thiogalactopyranoside (IPTG). lac repressor encoded by lacI
   5340..5358    +  promoter       T3 promoter: promoter for bacteriophage T3 RNA polymerase
   5386..5612    +  promoter       RSV promoter: Rous sarcoma virus enhancer/promoter
   5613..5793    +  LTR            5' LTR (truncated): truncated 5' long terminal repeat (LTR) from HIV-1
   5840..5965    +  misc_feature   HIV-1 Ψ: packaging signal of human immunodeficiency virus type 1
   5949..6312    +  CDS            HIV-1 gag (fragment): gag protein from human immunodeficiency virus 1; gag
   6458..6691    +  misc_feature   RRE: The Rev response element (RRE) of HIV-1 allows for Rev-dependent mRNA export from the nucleus to the cytoplasm.
   7068..7092    +  CDS            Rev (fragment): human immunodeficiency virus 1 (HIV-1) Rev protein; rev; enhances nuclear export of unspliced and incompletely spliced viral mRNAs
   7133..7250    +  misc_feature   cPPT/CTS: central polypurine tract and central termination sequence of HIV-1
   7304..7618    +  promoter       tight TRE promoter: Tet-responsive promoter PTight, consisting of seven tet operator sequences followed by the minimal CMV promoter
   7641..7763    +  CDS            actba (fragment): ACTB1_DANRE - Also known as bact, bactin1, bactzf. Experimental evidence at protein level: Swiss-Prot protein existence level 1. Actin is a highly conserved protein that polymerizes to produce filaments that form cross-linked networks in the cytoplasm of cells. Actin exists in both monomeric (G-actin) and polymeric (F-actin) forms, both forms playing key functions, such as cell motility and contraction. In addition to their role in the cytoplasmic cytoskeleton, G- and F-actin also localize in the nucleus, and regulate gene transcription and motility and repair of damaged DNA. From Danio rerio
   8251..8352    -  ncRNA          mir-199: Accession: RF00144 - mir-199 microRNA precursor
   8830..8848    -  misc_feature   MCS (fragment): pBluescript multiple cloning site
   8863..9552    +  CDS            Dendra2: Dendra2 is a photoconvertible green fluorescent protein published in 2006, derived from Dendronephthya sp.. It has high acid sensitivity.
>Addgene plasmid #121129 | hsa-miR199 plix 4.03 | addgene full sequence | sequence record 235820 | Addgene NGS Result
CCGGTCCACCACCACCACCACCACTAAGGATCCGGGGTTGGGGTTGCGCCTTTTCCAAGGCAGCCCTGGG
TTTGCGCAGGGACGCGGCTGCTCTGGGCGTGGTTCCGGGAAACGCAGCGGCGCCGACCCTGGGTCTCGCA
CATTCTTCACGTCCGTTCGCAGCGTCACCCGGATCTTCGCCGCTACCCTTGTGGGCCCCCCGGCGACGCT
TCCTGCTCCGCCCCTAAGTCGGGAAGGTTCCTTGCGGTTCGCGGCGTGCCGGACGTGACAAACGGAAGCC
GCACGTCTCACTAGTACCCTCGCAGACGGACAGCGCCAGGGAGCAATGGCAGCGCGCCGACCGCGATGGG
CTGTGGCCAATAGCGGCTGCTCAGCAGGGCGCGCCGAGAGCAGCGGCCGGGAAGGGGCGGTGCGGGAGGC
GGGGTGTGGGGCGGTAGTGTGGGCCCTGTTCCTGCCCGCGCGGTGTTCCGCATTCTGCAAGCCTCCGGAG
CGCACGTCGGCAGTCGGCTCCCTCGTTGACCGAATCACCGACCTCTCTCCCCAGCAATTCACCATGACCG
AGTACAAGCCCACGGTGCGCCTCGCCACCCGCGACGACGTCCCCAGGGCCGTACGCACCCTCGCCGCCGC
GTTCGCCGACTACCCCGCCACGCGCCACACCGTCGATCCGGACCGCCACATCGAGCGGGTCACCGAGCTG
CAAGAACTCTTCCTCACGCGCGTCGGGCTCGACATCGGCAAGGTGTGGGTCGCGGACGACGGCGCCGCGG
TGGCGGTCTGGACCACGCCGGAGAGCGTCGAAGCGGGGGCGGTGTTCGCCGAGATCGGCCCGCGCATGGC
CGAGTTGAGCGGTTCCCGGCTGGCCGCGCAGCAACAGATGGAAGGCCTCCTGGCGCCGCACCGGCCCAAG
GAGCCCGCGTGGTTCCTGGCCACCGTCGGCGTCTCGCCCGACCACCAGGGCAAGGGTCTGGGCAGCGCCG
TCGTGCTCCCCGGAGTGGAGGCGGCCGAGCGCGCCGGGGTGCCCGCCTTCCTGGAGACCTCCGCGCCCCG
CAACCTCCCCTTCTACGAGCGGCTCGGCTTCACCGTCACCGCCGACGTCGAGGTGCCCGAAGGACCGCGC
ACCTGGTGCATGACCCGCAAGCCCGGTGCCGAAGGTAGAGGTTCTCTCCTCACTTGTGGTGATGTTGAAG
AAAACCCTGGTCCAATGTCTAGACTGGACAAGAGCAAAGTCATAAACGGAGCTCTGGAATTACTCAATGG
TGTCGGTATCGAAGGCCTGACGACAAGGAAACTCGCTCAAAAGCTGGGAGTTGAGCAGCCTACCCTGTAC
TGGCACGTGAAGAACAAGCGGGCCCTGCTCGATGCCCTGCCAATCGAGATGCTGGACAGGCATCATACCC
ACTTCTGCCCCCTGGAAGGCGAGTCATGGCAAGACTTTCTGCGGAACAACGCCAAGTCATACCGCTGTGC
TCTCCTCTCACATCGCGACGGGGCTAAAGTGCATCTCGGCACCCGCCCAACAGAGAAACAGTACGAAACC
CTGGAAAATCAGCTCGCGTTCCTGTGTCAGCAAGGCTTCTCCCTGGAGAACGCACTGTACGCTCTGTCCG
CCGTGGGCCACTTTACACTGGGCTGCGTATTGGAGGAACAGGAGCATCAAGTAGCAAAAGAGGAAAGAGA
GACACCTACCACCGATTCTATGCCCCCACTTCTGAGACAAGCAATTGAGCTGTTCGACCGGCAGGGAGCC
GAACCTGCCTTCCTTTTCGGCCTGGAACTAATCATATGTGGCCTGGAGAAACAGCTAAAGTGCGAAAGCG
GCGGGCCGACCGACGCCCTTGACGATTTTGACTTAGACATGCTCCCAGCCGATGCCCTTGACGACTTTGA
CCTTGATATGCTGCCTGCTGACGCTCTTGACGATTTTGACCTTGACATGCTCCCCGGGTAACTAAGTAAG
GATCGATCCAAGATATCGTATTCTTAACTATGTTGCTCCTTTTACGCTATGTGGATACGCTGCTTTAATG
CCTTTGTATCATGCTATTGCTTCCCGTATGGCTTTCATTTTCTCCTCCTTGTATAAATCCTGGTTGCTGT
CTCTTTATGAGGAGTTGTGGCCCGTTGTCAGGCAACGTGGCGTGGTGTGCACTGTGTTTGCTGACGCAAC
CCCCACTGGTTGGGGCATTGCCACCACCTGTCAGCTCCTTTCCGGGACTTTCGCTTTCCCCCTCCCTATT
GCCACGGCGGAACTCATCGCCGCCTGCCTTGCCCGCTGCTGGACAGGGGCTCGGCTGTTGGGCACTGACA
ATTCCGTGGTGTTGTCGGGGAAGCTGACGTCCTTTCCATGGCTGCTCGCCTGTGTTGCCACCTGGATTCT
GCGCGGGACGTCCTTCTGCTACGTCCCTTCGGCCCTCAATCCAGCGGACCTTCCTTCCCGCGGCCTGCTG
CCGGCTCTGCGGCCTCTTCCGCGTCTTCGCCTTCGCCCTCAGACGAGTCGGATCTCCCTTTGGGCCGCCT
CCCCGCCTGTTTCGCCTCGGCGTCCGGACTAGAGGTACCTTTAAGACCAATGACTTACAAGGCAGCTGTA
GATCTTAGCCACTTTTTAAAAGAAAAGGGGGGACTGGAAGGGCTAATTCACTCCCAACGAAGACAAGATC
TGCTTTTTGCTTGTACTGGGTCTCTCTGGTTAGACCAGATCTGAGCCTGGGAGCTCTCTGGCTAACTAGG
GAACCCACTGCTTAAGCCTCAATAAAGCTTGCCTTGAGTGCTTCAAGTAGTGTGTGCCCGTCTGTTGTGT
GACTCTGGTAACTAGAGATCCCTCAGACCCTTTTAGTCAGTGTGGAAAATCTCTAGCAGTAGTAGTTCAT
GTCATCTTATTATTCAGTATTTATAACTTGCAAAGAAATGAATATCAGAGAGTGAGAGGAACTTGTTTAT
TGCAGCTTATAATGGTTACAAATAAAGCAATAGCATCACAAATTTCACAAATAAAGCATTTTTTTCACTG
CATTCTAGTTGTGGTTTGTCCAAACTCATCAATGTATCTTATCATGTCTGGCTCTAGCTATCCCGCCCCT
AACTCCGCCCATCCCGCCCCTAACTCCGCCCAGTTCCGCCCATTCTCCGCCCCATGGCTGACTAATTTTT
TTTATTTATGCAGAGGCCGAGGCCGCCTCGGCCTCTGAGCTATTCCAGAAGTAGTGAGGAGGCTTTTTTG
GAGGCCTTTCAAATATGTATCCGCTCATGAGACAATAACCCTGATAAATGCTTCAATAATATTGAAAAAG
GAAGAGTATGAGTATTCAACATTTCCGTGTCGCCCTTATTCCCTTTTTTGCGGCATTTTGCCTTCCTGTT
TTTGCTCACCCAGAAACGCTGGTGAAAGTAAAAGATGCTGAAGATCAGTTGGGTGCACGAGTGGGTTACA
TCGAACTGGATCTCAACAGCGGTAAGATCCTTGAGAGTTTTCGCCCCGAAGAACGTTTTCCAATGATGAG
CACTTTTAAAGTTCTGCTATGTGGCGCGGTATTATCCCGTATTGACGCCGGGCAAGAGCAACTCGGTCGC
CGCATACACTATTCTCAGAATGACTTGGTTGAGTACTCACCAGTCACAGAAAAGCATCTTACGGATGGCA
TGACAGTAAGAGAATTATGCAGTGCTGCCATAACCATGAGTGATAACACTGCGGCCAACTTACTTCTGAC
AACGATCGGAGGACCGAAGGAGCTAACCGCTTTTTTGCACAACATGGGGGATCATGTAACTCGCCTTGAT
CGTTGGGAACCGGAGCTGAATGAAGCCATACCAAACGACGAGCGTGACACCACGATGCCTGTAGCAATGG
CAACAACGTTGCGCAAACTATTAACTGGCGAACTACTTACTCTAGCTTCCCGGCAACAATTAATAGACTG
GATGGAGGCGGATAAAGTTGCAGGACCACTTCTGCGCTCGGCCCTTCCGGCTGGCTGGTTTATTGCTGAT
AAATCTGGAGCCGGTGAGCGTGGGTCTCGCGGTATCATTGCAGCACTGGGGCCAGATGGTAAGCCCTCCC
GTATCGTAGTTATCTACACGACGGGGAGTCAGGCAACTATGGATGAACGAAATAGACAGATCGCTGAGAT
AGGTGCCTCACTGATTAAGCATTGGTAACTGTCAGACCAAGTTTACTCATATATACTTTAGATTGATTTA
AAACTTCATTTTTAATTTAAAAGGATCTAGGTGAAGATCCTTTTTGATAATCTCATGACCAAAATCCCTT
AACGTGAGTTTTCGTTCCACTGAGCGTCAGACCCCGTAGAAAAGATCAAAGGATCTTCTTGAGATCCTTT
TTTTCTGCGCGTAATCTGCTGCTTGCAAACAAAAAAACCACCGCTACCAGCGGTGGTTTGTTTGCCGGAT
CAAGAGCTACCAACTCTTTTTCCGAAGGTAACTGGCTTCAGCAGAGCGCAGATACCAAATACTGTTCTTC
TAGTGTAGCCGTAGTTAGGCCACCACTTCAAGAACTCTGTAGCACCGCCTACATACCTCGCTCTGCTAAT
CCTGTTACCAGTGGCTGCTGCCAGTGGCGATAAGTCGTGTCTTACCGGGTTGGACTCAAGACGATAGTTA
CCGGATAAGGCGCAGCGGTCGGGCTGAACGGGGGGTTCGTGCACACAGCCCAGCTTGGAGCGAACGACCT
ACACCGAACTGAGATACCTACAGCGTGAGCTATGAGAAAGCGCCACGCTTCCCGAAGGGAGAAAGGCGGA
CAGGTATCCGGTAAGCGGCAGGGTCGGAACAGGAGAGCGCACGAGGGAGCTTCCAGGGGGAAACGCCTGG
TATCTTTATAGTCCTGTCGGGTTTCGCCACCTCTGACTTGAGCGTCGATTTTTGTGATGCTCGTCAGGGG
GGCGGAGCCTATGGAAAAACGCCAGCAACGCGGCCTTTTTACGGTTCCTGGCCTTTTGCTGGCCTTTTGC
TCACATGTTCTTTCCTGCGTTATCCCCTGATTCTGTGGATAACCGTATTACCGCCTTTGAGTGAGCTGAT
ACCGCTCGCCGCAGCCGAACGACCGAGCGCAGCGAGTCAGTGAGCGAGGAAGCGGAAGAGCGCCCAATAC
GCAAACCGCCTCTCCCCGCGCGTTGGCCGATTCATTAATGCAGCTGGCACGACAGGTTTCCCGACTGGAA
AGCGGGCAGTGAGCGCAACGCAATTAATGTGAGTTAGCTCACTCATTAGGCACCCCAGGCTTTACACTTT
ATGCTTCCGGCTCGTATGTTGTGTGGAATTGTGAGCGGATAACAATTTCACACAGGAAACAGCTATGACC
ATGATTACGCCAAGCGCGCAATTAACCCTCACTAAAGGGAACAAAAGCTGGAGCTGCAAGCTTAATGTAG
TCTTATGCAATACTCTTGTAGTCTTGCAACATGGTAACGATGAGTTAGCAACATGCCTTACAAGGAGAGA
AAAAGCACCGTGCATGCCGATTGGTGGAAGTAAGGTGGTACGATCGTGCCTTATTAGGAAGGCAACAGAC
GGGTCTGACATGGATTGGACGAACCACTGAATTGCCGCATTGCAGAGATATTGTATTTAAGTGCCTAGCT
CGATACATAAACGGGTCTCTCTGGTTAGACCAGATCTGAGCCTGGGAGCTCTCTGGCTAACTAGGGAACC
CACTGCTTAAGCCTCAATAAAGCTTGCCTTGAGTGCTTCAAGTAGTGTGTGCCCGTCTGTTGTGTGACTC
TGGTAACTAGAGATCCCTCAGACCCTTTTAGTCAGTGTGGAAAATCTCTAGCAGTGGCGCCCGAACAGGG
ACTTGAAAGCGAAAGGGAAACCAGAGGAGCTCTCTCGACGCAGGACTCGGCTTGCTGAAGCGCGCACGGC
AAGAGGCGAGGGGCGGCGACTGGTGAGTACGCCAAAAATTTTGACTAGCGGAGGCTAGAAGGAGAGAGAT
GGGTGCGAGAGCGTCAGTATTAAGCGGGGGAGAATTAGATCGCGATGGGAAAAAATTCGGTTAAGGCCAG
GGGGAAAGAAAAAATATAAATTAAAACATATAGTATGGGCAAGCAGGGAGCTAGAACGATTCGCAGTTAA
TCCTGGCCTGTTAGAAACATCAGAAGGCTGTAGACAAATACTGGGACAGCTACAACCATCCCTTCAGACA
GGATCAGAAGAACTTAGATCATTATATAATACAGTAGCAACCCTCTATTGTGTGCATCAAAGGATAGAGA
TAAAAGACACCAAGGAAGCTTTAGACAAGATAGAGGAAGAGCAAAACAAAAGTAAGACCACCGCACAGCA
AGCGGCCGCTGATCTTCAGACCTGGAGGAGGAGATATGAGGGACAATTGGAGAAGTGAATTATATAAATA
TAAAGTAGTAAAAATTGAACCATTAGGAGTAGCACCCACCAAGGCAAAGAGAAGAGTGGTGCAGAGAGAA
AAAAGAGCAGTGGGAATAGGAGCTTTGTTCCTTGGGTTCTTGGGAGCAGCAGGAAGCACTATGGGCGCAG
CGTCAATGACGCTGACGGTACAGGCCAGACAATTATTGTCTGGTATAGTGCAGCAGCAGAACAATTTGCT
GAGGGCTATTGAGGCGCAACAGCATCTGTTGCAACTCACAGTCTGGGGCATCAAGCAGCTCCAGGCAAGA
ATCCTGGCTGTGGAAAGATACCTAAAGGATCAACAGCTCCTGGGGATTTGGGGTTGCTCTGGAAAACTCA
TTTGCACCACTGCTGTGCCTTGGAATGCTAGTTGGAGTAATAAATCTCTGGAACAGATTTGGAATCACAC
GACCTGGATGGAGTGGGACAGAGAAATTAACAATTACACAAGCTTAATACACTCCTTAATTGAAGAATCG
CAAAACCAGCAAGAAAAGAATGAACAAGAATTATTGGAATTAGATAAATGGGCAAGTTTGTGGAATTGGT
TTAACATAACAAATTGGCTGTGGTATATAAAATTATTCATAATGATAGTAGGAGGCTTGGTAGGTTTAAG
AATAGTTTTTGCTGTACTTTCTATAGTGAATAGAGTTAGGCAGGGATATTCACCATTATCGTTTCAGACC
CACCTCCCAACCCCGAGGGGACAATTCTCGACCTCGAGACAAATGGCAGTATTCATCCACAATTTTAAAA
GAAAAGGGGGGATTGGGGGGTACAGTGCAGGGGAAAGAATAGTAGACATAATAGCAACAGACATACAAAC
TAAAGAATTACAAAAACAAATTACAAAAATTCAAAATTTTCGGGTTTATTACAGGGACAGCAGAGATCCA
CTTTGGCCGCGAATCGATATGTCGAGTTTACTCCCTATCAGTGATAGAGAACGTATGTCGAGTTTACTCC
CTATCAGTGATAGAGAACGATGTCGAGTTTACTCCCTATCAGTGATAGAGAACGTATGTCGAGTTTACTC
CCTATCAGTGATAGAGAACGTATGTCGAGTTTACTCCCTATCAGTGATAGAGAACGTATGTCGAGTTTAT
CCCTATCAGTGATAGAGAACGTATGTCGAGTTTACTCCCTATCAGTGATAGAGAACGTATGTCGAGGTAG
GCGTGTACGGTGGGAGGCCTATATAAGCAGAGCTCGTTTAGTGAACCGTCAGATCGCCTGGAGAATTGGC
TAGCGCCACCATGGATGAGGAAATCGCTGCCCTGGTCGTTGACAACGGCTCCGGTATGTGCAAAGCCGGT
TTTGCTGGAGATGATGCCCCTCGTGCTGTTTTCCCCTCCATTGTTGGACGACCCAGACATCAGGTACATT
TAATAAACCATCCTAATAACATGTTAATCATATTGAACCACATTAAACTCTCATTTGTGCATTTTACATC
TTTTAAAACCGATTTATATTCGTTTTTAGATAATGAAGTTTATTAAAGTGTTAATTCACAGCTTTATTGC
TTGTTTTGAGAATCTGCTTGCATAAGTGATTTTTAAACTTGATCTGATTTTCGTTTGTTTCGAAGTTCTT
CAGCTTTGAAAGTCAGATCTTCAATTCACAGCCATGCCATAGTTTTAGGATACAGTATAAGTAGACGAAT
TGGGATGCATCGTAGATTTTATGCTGTGTTTGTTATGGTTTTTCAGTGGTAGAGATTTTCAGAGTATTAT
TAGGGTTATAGTCAGTGTCAGGTTTATTTATCGTCAGCGTGATGGGCAAAAAACAGCTGGCAGTACGGGC
TCGGGGTGGTGGAAAATGACACTCACCTGCCGGCGAGTTTGGGGGGCCTGTCTCGACGAGCCGCTCACCC
AAGCCCAGCCTAACCAATGTGCAGACTACTGTACACATTGAGAGCCTCCTGAACAGGTAGTCTGAACACT
GGGTTGGCGGGGCCGGCTATCCATCCTGCAGAACCCCCCAGGCAGACGCTGGGGCCACCAGGCCAGGCCG
TGCCTCAGCACCTCTGAGCAGCCAAGGAAACCACCACTCTTCCCGAGACGATCCGCTCTGTCCCTTCTGA
AGCCAACTGCTGTTACTCTCGCCCAGAAATCTGCGCCAACATGGACACACCCAGTGGAGCAAGCCATCTG
ATTTTCATGGTCAGATTGTAAAGAAGCAATTACTCTTGGACAGTTTAAGCAGAAAAGCCACCAAGTCAAG
TCACTGGTCATATGATGAACTCGAAGATCTAATAAAAGTTAATTTAAGCGTTCATTACAATAAATTCAAG
TGAATCTGTTTTAAGCTAGCCTTTAACGTTTTTAAATTCCTTCAAACAAATTAGTTCCTCTTTGCAGTTC
CTCATTTCTCGGTGAGCTGGTGCTTTAATCCCTTTACTTTTTCTTCCTCTAGGGAGTGATGGTTGGCATG
GGACGAATTAATTCCTGCAGCCCGGGGGTACCGGTCGCCACCATGAACACCCCGGGAATTAACCTGATCA
AGGAGGACATGCGCGTGAAGGTGCACATGGAGGGCAACGTGAACGGCCACGCCTTCGTGATCGAGGGCGA
GGGCAAGGGCAAGCCCTACGAGGGCACCCAGACCGCCAACCTGACCGTGAAGGAGGGCGCCCCCCTGCCC
TTCAGCTACGACATCCTGACCACCGCCGTGCACTACGGCAACCGGGTGTTCACCAAGTACCCCGAGGACA
TCCCCGACTACTTCAAGCAGAGCTTCCCCGAGGGCTACAGCTGGGAGCGCACCATGACCTTCGAGGACAA
GGGCATCTGCACCATCCGCAGCGACATCAGCCTGGAGGGCGACTGCTTCTTCCAGAACGTGCGCTTCAAG
GGCACCAACTTCCCCCCCAACGGCCCCGTGATGCAGAAGAAAACCCTGAAGTGGGAGCCCAGCACCGAGA
AGCTGCACGTGCGCGACGGCCTGCTGGTGGGCAACATCAACATGGCCCTGCTGCTGGAGGGCGGCGGCCA
CTACCTGTGCGACTTCAAGACCACCTACAAGGCCAAGAAGGTGGTGCAGCTGCCCGACGCCCACTTCGTG
GACCACCGCATCGAGATCCTGGGCAACGACAGCGACTACAACAAGGTGAAGCTGTACGAGCACGCCGTGG
CCCGCTACAGCCCCCTGCCCAGCCAGGTGTGGTAA
